>Addgene plasmid #230388 | AiP13997 - pAAV-AiE0410m-minBG-iCre(R297T)-BGHpA (Alias: CN3997) | addgene full sequence | sequence record 462403 | Addgene NGS Result
CCTGCAGGCAGCTGCGCGCTCGCTCGCTCACTGAGGCCGCCCGGGCGTCGGGCGACCTTTGGTCGCCCGG
CCTCAGTGAGCGAGCGAGCGCGCAGAGAGGGAGTGGCCAACTCCATCACTAGGGGTTCCTGCGGCCGCAC
GCGTGCACTCCAGATAGAAAGGCCCATTGTTTTCTGCATCTGAAGTTAACACTCTTCCCTTTATTCTTTC
TTCCAGGCCTTTTAGTGTTTGCTTAATCAGAATATTTTAATCTCTAATGTGGTGACTAGATGTAATTTAT
CACATTAAGCCTCTCCTATTTTCTTCTGCTTACATGACTAACGTTATTGTGTTTTTATTGCGCTTATACA
AACAAGCCTTTCCTTTGTTCCATTGTTTCAGCAATAGGTCAAAAATCAACAAATAAAGCTTTATCTTTCC
AATCCTGGACTCACCCACTGAGCTCGGGCTGGGCATAAAAGTCAGGGCAGAGCCATCTATTGCTTACATT
TGCTTCTGGGATCCAGATCTTTCGAAGCTAGCCACCATGGTGCCCAAGAAGAAGAGGAAAGTCTCCAACC
TGCTGACTGTGCACCAAAACCTGCCTGCCCTCCCTGTGGATGCCACCTCTGATGAAGTCAGGAAGAACCT
GATGGACATGTTCAGGGACAGGCAGGCCTTCTCTGAACACACCTGGAAGATGCTCCTGTCTGTGTGCAGA
TCCTGGGCTGCCTGGTGCAAGCTGAACAACAGGAAATGGTTCCCTGCTGAACCTGAGGATGTGAGGGACT
ACCTCCTGTACCTGCAAGCCAGAGGCCTGGCTGTGAAGACCATCCAACAGCACCTGGGCCAGCTCAACAT
GCTGCACAGGAGATCTGGCCTGCCTCGCCCTTCTGACTCCAATGCTGTGTCCCTGGTGATGAGGAGAATC
AGAAAGGAGAATGTGGATGCTGGGGAGAGAGCCAAGCAGGCCCTGGCCTTTGAACGCACTGACTTTGACC
AAGTCAGATCCCTGATGGAGAACTCTGACAGATGCCAGGACATCAGGAACCTGGCCTTCCTGGGCATTGC
CTACAACACCCTGCTGCGCATTGCCGAAATTGCCAGAATCAGAGTGAAGGACATCTCCCGCACCGATGGT
GGGAGAATGCTGATCCACATTGGCAGGACCAAGACCCTGGTGTCCACAGCTGGTGTGGAGAAGGCCCTGT
CCCTGGGGGTTACCAAGCTGGTGGAGAGATGGATCTCTGTGTCTGGTGTGGCTGATGACCCCAACAACTA
CCTGTTCTGCCGGGTCAGAAAGAATGGTGTGGCTGCCCCTTCTGCCACCTCCCAACTGTCCACCCGGGCC
CTGGAAGGGATCTTTGAGGCCACCCACCGCCTGATCTATGGTGCCAAGGATGACTCTGGGCAGAGATACC
TGGCCTGGTCTGGCCACTCTGCCAGAGTGGGTGCTGCCACCGACATGGCCAGGGCTGGTGTGTCCATCCC
TGAAATCATGCAGGCTGGTGGCTGGACCAATGTGAACATTGTGATGAACTACATCAGAAACCTGGACTCT
GAGACTGGGGCCATGGTGAGGCTGCTCGAAGATGGGGACTGAGGCGCGCCGAATTCAAGCTTCTCGAGAG
ATCTTCGACTGTGCCTTCTAGTTGCCAGCCATCTGTTGTTTGCCCCTCCCCCGTGCCTTCCTTGACCCTG
GAAGGTGCCACTCCCACTGTCCTTTCCTAATAAAATGAGGAAATTGCATCGCATTGTCTGAGTAGGTGTC
ATTCTATTCTGGGGGGTGGGGTGGGGCAGGACAGCAAGGGGGAGGATTGGGAAGACAATAGCAGGCATGA
GATCTCACGTGCGGACCGAGCGGCCGCAGGAACCCCTAGTGATGGAGTTGGCCACTCCCTCTCTGCGCGC
TCGCTCGCTCACTGAGGCCGGGCGACCAAAGGTCGCCCGACGCCCGGGCTTTGCCCGGGCGGCCTCAGTG
AGCGAGCGAGCGCGCAGCTGCCTGCAGGGGCGCCTGATGCGGTATTTTCTCCTTACGCATCTGTGCGGTA
TTTCACACCGCATA
[95 nt withheld, positions 2045-2139]
T
[46 nt withheld, positions 2141-2186]
C
[141 nt withheld, positions 2188-2328]
CCTTTGACGTTGGAGTCCACGTTCTTT
[37 nt withheld, positions 2356-2392]
ACTCTATCTCGGGCTATTCTTTTGATTTATAAGGGATTTTGCCGATTTCGGTCTATTGGTTAAAAAATGA
GCTGATTTAACAAAAATTTAACGCGAATTTTAACAAAATATTAACGTTTACAATTTTATGGTGCACTCTC
AGTACAATCTGCTCTGATGCCGCATAGTTAAGCCAGCCCCGACACCCGCCAACACCCGCTGACGCGCCCT
GACGGGCTTGTCTGCTCCCGGCATCCGCTTACAGACAAGCTGTGACCGTCTCCGGGAGCTGCATGTGTCA
GAGGTTTTCACCGTCATCACCGAAACGCGCGAGACGAAAGGGCCTCGTGATACGCCTATTTTTATAGGTT
AATGTCATGATAATAATGGTTTCTTAGACGTCAGGTGGCACTTTTCGGGGAAATGTGCGCGGAACCCCTA
TTTGTTTATTTTTCTAAATACATTCAAATATGTATCCGCTCATGAGACAATAACCCTGATAAATGCTTCA
ATAATATTGAAAAAGGAAGAGTATGAGTATTCAACATTTCCGTGTCGCCCTTATTCCCTTTTTTGCGGCA
TTTTGCCTTCCTGTTTTTGCTCACCCAGAAACGCTGGTGAAAGTAAAAGATGCTGAAGATCAGTTGGGTG
CACGAGTGGGTTACATCGAACTGGATCTCAACAGCGGTAAGATCCTTGAGAGTTTTCGCCCCGAAGAACG
TTTTCCAATGATGAGCACTTTTAAAGTTCTGCTATGTGGCGCGGTATTATCCCGTATTGACGCCGGGCAA
GAGCAACTCGGTCGCCGCATACACTATTCTCAGAATGACTTGGTTGAGTACTCACCAGTCACAGAAAAGC
ATCTTACGGATGGCATGACAGTAAGAGAATTATGCAGTGCTGCCATAACCATGAGTGATAACACTGCGGC
CAACTTACTTCTGACAACGATCGGAGGACCGAAGGAGCTAACCGCTTTTTTGCACAACATGGGGGATCAT
GTAACTCGCCTTGATCGTTGGGAACCGGAGCTGAATGAAGCCATACCAAACGACGAGCGTGACACCACGA
TGCCTGTAGCAATGGCAACAACGTTGCGCAAACTATTAACTGGCGAACTACTTACTCTAGCTTCCCGGCA
ACAATTAATAGACTGGATGGAGGCGGATAAAGTTGCAGGACCACTTCTGCGCTCGGCCCTTCCGGCTGGC
TGGTTTATTGCTGATAAATCTGGAGCCGGTGAGCGTGGGTCTCGCGGTATCATTGCAGCACTGGGGCCAG
ATGGTAAGCCCTCCCGTATCGTAGTTATCTACACGACGGGGAGTCAGGCAACTATGGATGAACGAAATAG
ACAGATCGCTGAGATAGGTGCCTCACTGATTAAGCATTGGTAACTGTCAGACCAAGTTTACTCATATATA
CTTTAGATTGATTTAAAACTTCATTTTTAATTTAAAAGGATCTAGGTGAAGATCCTTTTTGATAATCTCA
TGACCAAAATCCCTTAACGTGAGTTTTCGTTCCACTGAGCGTCAGACCCCGTAGAAAAGATCAAAGGATC
TTCTTGAGATCCTTTTTTTCTGCGCGTAATCTGCTGCTTGCAAACAAAAAAACCACCGCTACCAGCGGTG
GTTTGTTTGCCGGATCAAGAGCTACCAACTCTTTTTCCGAAGGTAACTGGCTTCAGCAGAGCGCAGATAC
CAAATACTGTTCTTCTAGTGTAGCCGTAGTTAGGCCACCACTTCAAGAACTCTGTAGCACCGCCTACATA
CCTCGCTCTGCTAATCCTGTTACCAGTGGCTGCTGCCAGTGGCGATAAGTCGTGTCTTACCGGGTTGGAC
TCAAGACGATAGTTACCGGATAAGGCGCAGCGGTCGGGCTGAACGGGGGGTTCGTGCACACAGCCCAGCT
TGGAGCGAACGACCTACACCGAACTGAGATACCTACAGCGTGAGCTATGAGAAAGCGCCACGCTTCCCGA
AGGGAGAAAGGCGGACAGGTATCCGGTAAGCGGCAGGGTCGGAACAGGAGAGCGCACGAGGGAGCTTCCA
GGGGGAAACGCCTGGTATCTTTATAGTCCTGTCGGGTTTCGCCACCTCTGACTTGAGCGTCGATTTTTGT
GATGCTCGTCAGGGGGGCGGAGCCTATGGAAAAACGCCAGCAACGCGGCCTTTTTACGGTTCCTGGCCTT
TTGCTGGCCTTTTGCTCACATGT
Features (pLannotate 1.2.2; 12 found; start..end, strand, type, name):
     12..39      +  repeat_region  AAV2 ITR (fragment): inverted terminal repeat of adeno-associated virus serotype 2 inverted
     68..95      +  repeat_region  AAV2 ITR (fragment): inverted terminal repeat of adeno-associated virus serotype 2 inverted
    554..1579    +  CDS            cre: RECR_BPP1 - Experimental evidence at protein level: Swiss-Prot protein existence level 1. Catalyzes site-specific recombination between two 34-base- pair LOXP sites. Its role is to maintain the phage genome as a monomeric unit-copy plasmid in the lysogenic state. From Escherichia phage P1 (Bacteriophage P1).
   1619..1730    +  polyA_signal   bGH poly(A) signal: bovine growth hormone polyadenylation signal
   1848..1988    +  repeat_region  AAV2 ITR: inverted terminal repeat of adeno-associated virus serotype 2 inverted
   1993..2044    -  misc_feature   bom (fragment): basis of mobility region from pBR322
   2063..2518    +  rep_origin     f1 ori (sequence partly withheld): f1 bacteriophage origin of replication; arrow indicates direction of (+) strand synthesis
   2519..2568    -  misc_feature   bom (fragment): basis of mobility region from pBR322
   2670..2705    -  CDS            rop (fragment): Rop protein, which maintains plasmids at low copy number; rop
   2800..2904    +  promoter       AmpR promoter: bla
   2905..3765    +  CDS            AmpR: β-lactamase; bla; confers resistance to ampicillin, carbenicillin, and related antibiotics
   3936..4524    +  rep_origin     ori: high-copy-number ColE1/pMB1/pBR322/pUC origin of replication
