[The description below was written by a language model from this plasmid's Addgene catalogue record and pLannotate feature annotations shown in this document.]
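Description:
AiP13997 - pAAV-AiE0410m-minBG-iCre(R297T)-BGHpA (alias CN3997) is a 4,585 nt AAV transfer plasmid built on a pAAV2 backbone and intended for packaging a cell-type-targeted Cre recombinase cassette into recombinant adeno-associated virus. It is propagated in E. coli as a high-copy plasmid through a ColE1/pUC-type origin and is selected with ampicillin via the bla (AmpR) gene and its promoter. An f1 phage origin and small remnants of pBR322 bom and rop sequences also lie in the backbone. The recommended host is a recombination-deficient stable strain, a common choice for maintaining the repeat-rich ITRs.

The payload sits between AAV2 inverted terminal repeats, which supply the cis signals for replication and encapsidation of the vector genome. The annotation detects the downstream ITR in full but only short fragments of the upstream one. Between the upstream ITR and the coding region lies an unannotated stretch that, by the construct name and catalogue fields, should hold the AiE0410m enhancer and the minimal beta-globin (minBG) promoter. The minimal promoter has little activity by itself, so expression depends on the enhancer, which was designed to direct transgene expression in specific brain cell populations; the record does not say which population. The cassette drives iCre(R297T), a synthetic, codon-improved Cre carrying an R297T substitution, and ends with a bovine growth hormone polyadenylation signal. No reporter or epitope tag is annotated. Delivered as AAV, the construct would typically be used to trigger loxP recombination in enhancer-defined neurons, for example in Cre-dependent reporter mice or alongside floxed or inverted viral cassettes, as part of a toolkit for genetic access to cortical cell types.
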