Addgene plasmid #230388: AiP13997 - pAAV-AiE0410m-minBG-iCre(R297T)-BGHpA (Alias: CN3997)
Purpose: AiE0410m is an enhancer sequence, designed to drive AAV-mediated transgene expression in specific populations of brain cells
Depositing lab: Allen Institute for Brain Science & Jonathan Ting. Depositing organization: Allen Institute. Publication: A suite of enhancer AAVs and transgenic mouse lines for genetic access to cortical cell types. Ben-Simon Y, Hooper M, Narayan S, Daigle TL, Dwivedi D, Way SW, Oster A, Stafford DA, Mich JK, Taormina MJ, Martinez RA, Opitz-Araya X, Roth JR, Alexander JR, Allen S, Amster A, Arbuckle J, Ayala A, Baker PM, Bakken TE, Barcelli T, Barta S, Bendrick J, Bertagnolli D, Bielstein C, Bishwakarma P, Bowlus J, Boyer G, Brouner K, Casian B, Casper T, Chakka AB, Chakrabarty R, Chance RK, Chavan S, Clark M, Colbert K, Collman F, Daniel S, Departee M, DiValentin P, Donadio N, Dotson N, Egdorf T, Fliss T, Gabitto M, Garcia J, Gary A, Gasperini M, Gloe J, Goldy J, Gore BB, Graybuck L, Greisman N, Haeseleer F, Halterman C, Haradon Z, Hastings SD, Helback O, Ho W, Hockemeyer D, Huang C, Huff S, Hunker A, Johansen N, Jones D, Juneau Z, Kalmbach B, Kannan M, Khem S, Kussick E, Kutsal R, Larsen R, Lee C, Lee AY, Leibly M, Lenz GH, Li S, Liang E, Lusk N, Madigan Z, Malloy J, Malone J, McCue R, Melchor J, Mollenkopf T, Moosman S, Morin E, Newman D, Ng L, Ngo K, Omstead V, Otto S, Oyama A, Pena N, Pham T, Phillips E, Pom CA, Potekhina L, Ransford S, Ray PL, Rette D, Reynoldson C, Rimorin C, Rocha D, Ruiz A, Sanchez REA, Sawyer L, Sedeno-Cortes A, Sevigny JP, Shapovalova N, Shepard N, Shulga L, Sigler AR, Siverts L, Soliman S, Somasundaram S, Staats B, Stewart K, Szelenyi E, Tieu M, Trader C, Tran A, van Velthoven CTJ, Walker M, Wang Y, Weed N, Wirthlin M, Wood T, Wynalda B, Yao Z, Zhou T, Ariza J, Dee N, Reding M, Ronellenfitch K, Mufti S, Sunkin SM, Smith KA, Esposito L, Waters J, Thyagarajan B, Yao S, Lein ES, Zeng H, Levi BP, Ngai J, Ting JT, Tasic B. Cell. 2025 May 16:S0092-8674(25)00513-6. doi: 10.1016/j.cell.2025.05.002. PubMed 40403729.
Backbone
  Vector backbone: pAAV2
  Vector type: AAV
Growth in bacteria
  Bacterial resistance: Ampicillin, 100 μg/mL
  Growth temperature: 37°C
  Growth strain: NEB Stable
  Copy number: High Copy
Gene/Insert
  Gene/Insert name: iCre(R297T)
  Species: Synthetic
  Promoter: minBG
  Cloning method: Gibson Cloning
Terms and licenses: Academic/Nonprofit Terms; Industry Terms: Not Available to Industry
How to cite: AiP13997 - pAAV-AiE0410m-minBG-iCre(R297T)-BGHpA (Alias: CN3997) was a gift from Allen Institute for Brain Science & Jonathan Ting (Addgene plasmid # 230388 ; http://n2t.net/addgene:230388 ; RRID:Addgene_230388)
